>Addgene plasmid #76858 | ABCC1 gRNA (BRDN0001144857) | addgene full sequence | sequence record 186644 | Addgene Assembled Sequence
CCCGGGTGCAAAGATGGATAAAGTTTTAAACAGAGAGGAATCTTTGCAGCTAATGGACCTTCTAGGTCTT
GAAAGGAGTGGGAATTGGCTCCGGTGCCCGTCAGTGGGCAGAGCGCACATCGCCCACAGTCCCCGAGAAG
TTGGGGGGAGGGGTCGGCAATTGATCCGGTGCCTAGAGAAGGTGGCGCGGGGTAAACTGGGAAAGTGATG
TCGTGTACTGGCTCCGCCTTTTTCCCGAGGGTGGGGGAGAACCGTATATAAGTGCAGTAGTCGCCGTGAA
CGTTCTTTTTCGCAACGGGTTTGCCGCCAGAACACAGGTAAGTGCCGTGTGTGGTTCCCGCGGGCCTGGC
CTCTTTACGGGTTATGGCCCTTGCGTGCCTTGAATTACTTCCACCTGGCTGCAGTACGTGATTCTTGATC
CCGAGCTTCGGGTTGGAAGTGGGTGGGAGAGTTCGAGGCCTTGCGCTTAAGGAGCCCCTTCGCCTCGTGC
TTGAGTTGAGGCCTGGCCTGGGCGCTGGGGCCGCCGCGTGCGAATCTGGTGGCACCTTCGCGCCTGTCTC
GCTGCTTTCGATAAGTCTCTAGCCATTTAAAATTTTTGATGACCTGCTGCGACGCTTTTTTTCTGGCAAG
ATAGTCTTGTAAATGCGGGCCAAGATCTGCACACTGGTATTTCGGTTTTTGGGGCCGCGGGCGGCGACGG
GGCCCGTGCGTCCCAGCGCACATGTTCGGCGAGGCGGGGCCTGCGAGCGCGGCCACCGAGAATCGGACGG
GGGTAGTCTCAAGCTGGCCGGCCTGCTCTGGTGCCTGGCCTCGCGCCGCCGTGTATCGCCCCGCCCTGGG
CGGCAAGGCTGGCCCGGTCGGCACCAGTTGCGTGAGCGGAAAGATGGCCGCTTCCCGGCCCTGCTGCAGG
GAGCTCAAAATGGAGGACGCGGCGCTCGGGAGAGCGGGCGGGTGAGTCACCCACACAAAGGAAAAGGGCC
TTTCCGTCCTCAGCCGTCGCTTCATGTGACTCCACGGAGTACCGGGCGCCGTCCAGGCACCTCGATTAGT
TCTCGAGCTTTTGGAGTACGTCGTCTTTAGGTTGGGGGGAGGGGTTTTATGCGATGGAGTTTCCCCACAC
TGAGTGGGTGGAGACTGAAGTTAGGCCAGCTTGGCACTTGATGTAATTCTCCTTGGAATTTGCCCTTTTT
GAGTTTGGATCTTGGTTCATTCTCAAGCCTCAGACAGTGGTTCAAAGTTTTTTTCTTCCATTTCAGGTGT
CGTGACGTACGGCCACCATGACCGAGTACAAGCCCACGGTGCGCCTCGCCACCCGCGACGACGTCCCCAG
GGCCGTACGCACCCTCGCCGCCGCGTTCGCCGACTACCCCGCCACGCGCCACACCGTCGATCCGGACCGC
CACATCGAGCGGGTCACCGAGCTGCAAGAACTCTTCCTCACGCGCGTCGGGCTCGACATCGGCAAGGTGT
GGGTCGCGGACGACGGCGCCGCCGTGGCGGTCTGGACCACGCCGGAGAGCGTCGAAGCGGGGGCGGTGTT
CGCCGAGATCGGCCCGCGCATGGCCGAGTTGAGCGGTTCCCGGCTGGCCGCGCAGCAACAGATGGAAGGC
CTCCTGGCGCCGCACCGGCCCAAGGAGCCCGCGTGGTTCCTGGCCACCGTCGGAGTCTCGCCCGACCACC
AGGGCAAGGGTCTGGGCAGCGCCGTCGTGCTCCCCGGAGTGGAGGCGGCCGAGCGCGCCGGGGTGCCCGC
CTTCCTGGAGACCTCCGCGCCCCGCAACCTCCCCTTCTACGAGCGGCTCGGCTTCACCGTCACCGCCGAC
GTCGAGGTGCCCGAAGGACCGCGCACCTGGTGCATGACCCGCAAGCCCGGTGCCTGAACGCGTTAAGTCG
ACAATCAACCTCTGGATTACAAAATTTGTGAAAGATTGACTGGTATTCTTAACTATGTTGCTCCTTTTAC
GCTATGTGGATACGCTGCTTTAATGCCTTTGTATCATGCTATTGCTTCCCGTATGGCTTTCATTTTCTCC
TCCTTGTATAAATCCTGGTTGCTGTCTCTTTATGAGGAGTTGTGGCCCGTTGTCAGGCAACGTGGCGTGG
TGTGCACTGTGTTTGCTGACGCAACCCCCACTGGTTGGGGCATTGCCACCACCTGTCAGCTCCTTTCCGG
GACTTTCGCTTTCCCCCTCCCTATTGCCACGGCGGAACTCATCGCCGCCTGCCTTGCCCGCTGCTGGACA
GGGGCTCGGCTGTTGGGCACTGACAATTCCGTGGTGTTGTCGGGGAAATCATCGTCCTTTCCTTGGCTGC
TCGCCTGTGTTGCCACCTGGATTCTGCGCGGGACGTCCTTCTGCTACGTCCCTTCGGCCCTCAATCCAGC
GGACCTTCCTTCCCGCGGCCTGCTGCCGGCTCTGCGGCCTCTTCCGCGTCTTCGCCTTCGCCCTCAGACG
AGTCGGATCTCCCTTTGGGCCGCCTCCCCGCGTCGACTTTAAGACCAATGACTTACAAGGCAGCTGTAGA
TCTTAGCCACTTTTTAAAAGAAAAGGGGGGACTGGAAGGGCTAATTCACTCCCAACGAAGACAAGATCTG
CTTTTTGCTTGTACTGGGTCTCTCTGGTTAGACCAGATCTGAGCCTGGGAGCTCTCTGGCTAACTAGGGA
ACCCACTGCTTAAGCCTCAATAAAGCTTGCCTTGAGTGCTTCAAGTAGTGTGTGCCCGTCTGTTGTGTGA
CTCTGGTAACTAGAGATCCCTCAGACCCTTTTAGTCAGTGTGGAAAATCTCTAGCAGTACGTATAGTAGT
TCATGTCATCTTATTATTCAGTATTTATAACTTGCAAAGAAATGAATATCAGAGAGTGAGAGGAACTTGT
TTATTGCAGCTTATAATGGTTACAAATAAAGCAATAGCATCACAAATTTCACAAATAAAGCATTTTTTTC
ACTGCATTCTAGTTGTGGTTTGTCCAAACTCATCAATGTATCTTATCATGTCTGGCTCTAGCTATCCCGC
CCCTAACTCCGCCCATCCCGCCCCTAACTCCGCCCAGTTCCGCCCATTCTCCGCCCCATGGCTGACTAAT
TTTTTTTATTTATGCAGAGGCCGAGGCCGCCTCGGCCTCTGAGCTATTCCAGAAGTAGTGAGGAGGCTTT
TTTGGAGGCCTAGGGACGTACCCAATTCGCCCTATAGTGAGTCGTATTACGCGCGCTCACTGGCCGTCGT
TTTACAACGTCGTGACTGGGAAAACCCTGGCGTTACCCAACTTAATCGCCTTGCAGCACATCCCCCTTTC
GCCAGCTGGCGTAATAGCGAAGAGGCCCGCACCGATCGCCCTTCCCAACAGTTGCGCAGCCTGAATGGCG
AATGGG
[124 nt withheld, positions 3367-3490]
C
[91 nt withheld, positions 3492-3582]
A
[49 nt withheld, positions 3584-3632]
CCTTTGACGTTGGAGTCCACGTTCTTT
[37 nt withheld, positions 3660-3696]
ACCCTATCTCGGTCTATTCTTTTGATTTATAAGGGATTTTGCCGATTTCGGCCTATTGGTTAAAAAATGA
GCTGATTTAACAAAAATTTAACGCGAATTTTAACAAAATATTAACGCTTACAATTTAGGTGGCACTTTTC
GGGGAAATGTGCGCGGAACCCCTATTTGTTTATTTTTCTAAATACATTCAAATATGTATCCGCTCATGAG
ACAATAACCCTGATAAATGCTTCAATAATATTGAAAAAGGAAGAGTATGAGTATTCAACATTTCCGTGTC
GCCCTTATTCCCTTTTTTGCGGCATTTTGCCTTCCTGTTTTTGCTCACCCAGAAACGCTGGTGAAAGTAA
AAGATGCTGAAGATCAGTTGGGTGCACGAGTGGGTTACATCGAACTGGATCTCAACAGCGGTAAGATCCT
TGAGAGTTTTCGCCCCGAAGAACGTTTTCCAATGATGAGCACTTTTAAAGTTCTGCTATGTGGCGCGGTA
TTATCCCGTATTGACGCCGGGCAAGAGCAACTCGGTCGCCGCATACACTATTCTCAGAATGACTTGGTTG
AGTACTCACCAGTCACAGAAAAGCATCTTACGGATGGCATGACAGTAAGAGAATTATGCAGTGCTGCCAT
AACCATGAGTGATAACACTGCGGCCAACTTACTTCTGACAACGATCGGAGGACCGAAGGAGCTAACCGCT
TTTTTGCACAACATGGGGGATCATGTAACTCGCCTTGATCGTTGGGAACCGGAGCTGAATGAAGCCATAC
CAAACGACGAGCGTGACACCACGATGCCTGTAGCAATGGCAACAACGTTGCGCAAACTATTAACTGGCGA
ACTACTTACTCTAGCTTCCCGGCAACAATTAATAGACTGGATGGAGGCGGATAAAGTTGCAGGACCACTT
CTGCGCTCGGCCCTTCCGGCTGGCTGGTTTATTGCTGATAAATCTGGAGCCGGTGAGCGTGGGTCTCGCG
GTATCATTGCAGCACTGGGGCCAGATGGTAAGCCCTCCCGTATCGTAGTTATCTACACGACGGGGAGTCA
GGCAACTATGGATGAACGAAATAGACAGATCGCTGAGATAGGTGCCTCACTGATTAAGCATTGGTAACTG
TCAGACCAAGTTTACTCATATATACTTTAGATTGATTTAAAACTTCATTTTTAATTTAAAAGGATCTAGG
TGAAGATCCTTTTTGATAATCTCATGACCAAAATCCCTTAACGTGAGTTTTCGTTCCACTGAGCGTCAGA
CCCCGTAGAAAAGATCAAAGGATCTTCTTGAGATCCTTTTTTTCTGCGCGTAATCTGCTGCTTGCAAACA
AAAAAACCACCGCTACCAGCGGTGGTTTGTTTGCCGGATCAAGAGCTACCAACTCTTTTTCCGAAGGTAA
CTGGCTTCAGCAGAGCGCAGATACCAAATACTGTTCTTCTAGTGTAGCCGTAGTTAGGCCACCACTTCAA
GAACTCTGTAGCACCGCCTACATACCTCGCTCTGCTAATCCTGTTACCAGTGGCTGCTGCCAGTGGCGAT
AAGTCGTGTCTTACCGGGTTGGACTCAAGACGATAGTTACCGGATAAGGCGCAGCGGTCGGGCTGAACGG
GGGGTTCGTGCACACAGCCCAGCTTGGAGCGAACGACCTACACCGAACTGAGATACCTACAGCGTGAGCT
ATGAGAAAGCGCCACGCTTCCCGAAGGGAGAAAGGCGGACAGGTATCCGGTAAGCGGCAGGGTCGGAACA
GGAGAGCGCACGAGGGAGCTTCCAGGGGGAAACGCCTGGTATCTTTATAGTCCTGTCGGGTTTCGCCACC
TCTGACTTGAGCGTCGATTTTTGTGATGCTCGTCAGGGGGGCGGAGCCTATGGAAAAACGCCAGCAACGC
GGCCTTTTTACGGTTCCTGGCCTTTTGCTGGCCTTTTGCTCACATGTTCTTTCCTGCGTTATCCCCTGAT
TCTGTGGATAACCGTATTACCGCCTTTGAGTGAGCTGATACCGCTCGCCGCAGCCGAACGACCGAGCGCA
GCGAGTCAGTGAGCGAGGAAGCGGAAGAGCGCCCAATACGCAAACCGCCTCTCCCCGCGCGTTGGCCGAT
TCATTAATGCAGCTGGCACGACAGGTTTCCCGACTGGAAAGCGGGCAGTGAGCGCAACGCAATTAATGTG
AGTTAGCTCACTCATTAGGCACCCCAGGCTTTACACTTTATGCTTCCGGCTCGTATGTTGTGTGGAATTG
TGAGCGGATAACAATTTCACACAGGAAACAGCTATGACCATGATTACGCCAAGCGCGCAATTAACCCTCA
CTAAAGGGAACAAAAGCTGGAGCTGCAAGCTTAATGTAGTCTTATGCAATACTCTTGTAGTCTTGCAACA
TGGTAACGATGAGTTAGCAACATGCCTTACAAGGAGAGAAAAAGCACCGTGCATGCCGATTGGTGGAAGT
AAGGTGGTACGATCGTGCCTTATTAGGAAGGCAACAGACGGGTCTGACATGGATTGGACGAACCACTGAA
TTGCCGCATTGCAGAGATATTGTATTTAAGTGCCTAGCTCGATACATAAACGGGTCTCTCTGGTTAGACC
AGATCTGAGCCTGGGAGCTCTCTGGCTAACTAGGGAACCCACTGCTTAAGCCTCAATAAAGCTTGCCTTG
AGTGCTTCAAGTAGTGTGTGCCCGTCTGTTGTGTGACTCTGGTAACTAGAGATCCCTCAGACCCTTTTAG
TCAGTGTGGAAAATCTCTAGCAGTGGCGCCCGAACAGGGACTTGAAAGCGAAAGGGAAACCAGAGGAGCT
CTCTCGACGCAGGACTCGGCTTGCTGAAGCGCGCACGGCAAGAGGCGAGGGGCGGCGACTGGTGAGTACG
CCAAAAATTTTGACTAGCGGAGGCTAGAAGGAGAGAGATGGGTGCGAGAGCGTCAGTATTAAGCGGGGGA
GAATTAGATCGCGATGGGAAAAAATTCGGTTAAGGCCAGGGGGAAAGAAAAAATATAAATTAAAACATAT
AGTATGGGCAAGCAGGGAGCTAGAACGATTCGCAGTTAATCCTGGCCTGTTAGAAACATCAGAAGGCTGT
AGACAAATACTGGGACAGCTACAACCATCCCTTCAGACAGGATCAGAAGAACTTAGATCATTATATAATA
CAGTAGCAACCCTCTATTGTGTGCATCAAAGGATAGAGATAAAAGACACCAAGGAAGCTTTAGACAAGAT
AGAGGAAGAGCAAAACAAAAGTAAGACCACCGCACAGCAAGCGGCCGCTGATCTTCAGACCTGGAGGAGG
AGATATGAGGGACAATTGGAGAAGTGAATTATATAAATATAAAGTAGTAAAAATTGAACCATTAGGAGTA
GCACCCACCAAGGCAAAGAGAAGAGTGGTGCAGAGAGAAAAAAGAGCAGTGGGAATAGGAGCTTTGTTCC
TTGGGTTCTTGGGAGCAGCAGGAAGCACTATGGGCGCAGCGTCAATGACGCTGACGGTACAGGCCAGACA
ATTATTGTCTGGTATAGTGCAGCAGCAGAACAATTTGCTGAGGGCTATTGAGGCGCAACAGCATCTGTTG
CAACTCACAGTCTGGGGCATCAAGCAGCTCCAGGCAAGAATCCTGGCTGTGGAAAGATACCTAAAGGATC
AACAGCTCCTGGGGATTTGGGGTTGCTCTGGAAAACTCATTTGCACCACTGCTGTGCCTTGGAATGCTAG
TTGGAGTAATAAATCTCTGGAACAGATTTGGAATCACACGACCTGGATGGAGTGGGACAGAGAAATTAAC
AATTACACAAGCTTAATACACTCCTTAATTGAAGAATCGCAAAACCAGCAAGAAAAGAATGAACAAGAAT
TATTGGAATTAGATAAATGGGCAAGTTTGTGGAATTGGTTTAACATAACAAATTGGCTGTGGTATATAAA
ATTATTCATAATGATAGTAGGAGGCTTGGTAGGTTTAAGAATAGTTTTTGCTGTACTTTCTATAGTGAAT
AGAGTTAGGCAGGGATATTCACCATTATCGTTTCAGACCCACCTCCCAACCCCGAGGGGACCCAGAGAGG
GCCTATTTCCCATGATTCCTTCATATTTGCATATACGATACAAGGCTGTTAGAGAGATAATTAGAATTAA
TTTGACTGTAAACACAAAGATATTAGTACAAAATACGTGACGTAGAAAGTAATAATTTCTTGGGTAGTTT
GCAGTTTTAAAATTATGTTTTAAAATGGACTATCATATGCTTACCGTAACTTGAAAGTATTTCGATTTCT
TGGCTTTATATATCTTGTGGAAAGGACGAAACACCGTCTGCTTCGTCAGTGGCATGGTTTTAGAGCTAGA
AATAGCAAGTTAAAATAAGGCTAGTCCGTTATCAACTTGAAAAAGTGGCACCGAGTCGGTGCTTTTTTAA
GCTTGGCGTAACTAGATCTTGAGACAAATGGCAGTATTCATCCACAATTTTAAAAGAAAAGGGGGGATTG
GGGGGTACAGTGCAGGGGAAAGAATAGTAGACATAATAGCAACAGACATACAAACTAAAGAATTACAAAA
ACAAATTACAAAAATTCAAAATTTTCGGGTTTATTACAGGGACAGCAGAGATCCACTTTGGCGCCGGCTC
GAGGGGG
Features (pLannotate 1.2.2; 29 found; start..end, strand, type, name):
     14..80      +  CDS            small t antigen (fragment): SV40 (simian virus 40) small t antigen
    106..317     +  promoter       EF-1α core promoter: core promoter for human elongation factor EF-1α
    318..1256    +  intron         EF-1α intron A: intron upstream of the start codon of human EF-1α
   1278..1877    +  CDS            PuroR (fragment): puromycin N-acetyltransferase; pac from Streptomyces; confers resistance to puromycin
   1893..2481    +  misc_feature   WPRE: woodchuck hepatitis virus posttranscriptional regulatory element
   2532..2551    +  misc_feature   cPPT/CTS (fragment): central polypurine tract and central termination sequence of HIV-1
   2553..2786    +  LTR            3' LTR (ΔU3): self-inactivating 3' long terminal repeat (LTR) from HIV-1
   2864..2985    +  polyA_signal   SV40 poly(A) signal: SV40 polyadenylation signal
   3025..3160    +  rep_origin     SV40 ori: SV40 origin of replication
   3181..3199    -  promoter       T7 promoter: promoter for bacteriophage T7 RNA polymerase
   3207..3362    +  CDS            lacZα (fragment): LacZα fragment of β-galactosidase; lacZ fragment
   3367..3795    +  rep_origin     f1 ori (sequence partly withheld): f1 bacteriophage origin of replication; arrow indicates direction of (+) strand synthesis
   3848..3952    +  promoter       AmpR promoter: bla
   3953..4813    +  CDS            AmpR: β-lactamase; bla; confers resistance to ampicillin, carbenicillin, and related antibiotics
   4984..5572    +  rep_origin     ori: high-copy-number ColE1/pMB1/pBR322/pUC origin of replication
   5755..5847    +  CDS            lacI (fragment): lac repressor; lacI; The lac repressor binds to the lac operator to inhibit transcription in E. coli. This inhibition can be relieved by adding lactose or isopropyl-β-D-thiogalactopyranoside (IPTG).
   5860..5881    +  protein_bind   CAP binding site: CAP binding activates transcription in the presence of cAMP. E. coli catabolite activator protein
   5896..5926    +  promoter       lac promoter: promoter for the E. coli lac operon
   5934..5950    +  protein_bind   lac operator: The lac repressor binds to the lac operator to inhibit transcription in E. coli. This inhibition can be relieved by adding lactose or isopropyl-β-D-thiogalactopyranoside (IPTG). lac repressor encoded by lacI
   5995..6013    +  promoter       T3 promoter: promoter for bacteriophage T3 RNA polymerase
   6041..6267    +  promoter       RSV promoter: Rous sarcoma virus enhancer/promoter
   6268..6448    +  LTR            5' LTR (truncated): truncated 5' long terminal repeat (LTR) from HIV-1
   6495..6620    +  misc_feature   HIV-1 Ψ: packaging signal of human immunodeficiency virus type 1
   6604..6967    +  CDS            HIV-1 gag (fragment): gag protein from human immunodeficiency virus 1; gag
   7113..7346    +  misc_feature   RRE: The Rev response element (RRE) of HIV-1 allows for Rev-dependent mRNA export from the nucleus to the cytoplasm.
   7723..7749    +  CDS            Rev (fragment): human immunodeficiency virus 1 (HIV-1) Rev protein; rev; enhances nuclear export of unspliced and incompletely spliced viral mRNAs
   7753..7993    +  promoter       U6 promoter: RNA polymerase III promoter for human U6 snRNA
   8023..8098    +  misc_RNA       gRNA scaffold: guide RNA scaffold for the Streptococcus pyogenes CRISPR/Cas9 system
   8154..8271    +  misc_feature   cPPT/CTS: central polypurine tract and central termination sequence of HIV-1
