[The description below was written by a language model from this plasmid's Addgene catalogue record and pLannotate feature annotations shown in this document.]
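Description:
ABCC1 gRNA (BRDN0001144857) is a third-generation lentiviral single-guide RNA plasmid built on the lentiGuide-Puro backbone and designed to target human ABCC1 (also known as MRP1), with the guide designed against the reference transcript for that gene. In bacteria it is maintained at high copy through a ColE1/pUC-type origin and selected with ampicillin via the β-lactamase gene. An f1 origin, an SV40 origin, and remnants of lac and phage promoter elements are also annotated in the backbone.

The transfer cassette begins with an RSV promoter fused to a truncated HIV-1 5' LTR, which makes genomic RNA production Tat-independent. This is followed by the Ψ packaging signal with a partial gag region, then the Rev response element for Rev-dependent nuclear export. Inside the proviral region, a human U6 RNA polymerase III promoter drives the ABCC1-specific spacer joined to the Streptococcus pyogenes Cas9 guide scaffold. A cPPT/CTS element, which aids nuclear import of the viral genome, lies downstream of the guide cassette. An EF-1α core promoter with its intron A then expresses puromycin N-acetyltransferase, allowing selection of transduced mammalian cells. A WPRE enhances transcript expression, and the cassette ends in a self-inactivating ΔU3 3' LTR followed by an SV40 polyadenylation signal.

The plasmid does not encode Cas9, so it must be used with a separate Cas9 expression vector or in cells that already express the nuclease. It belongs to a collection of guides produced with optimized sgRNA design rules, listed alongside a human kinome gRNA library. Its intended use is CRISPR-Cas9 knockout of ABCC1 in human cells by lentiviral delivery.
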