Addgene plasmid #76858: ABCC1 gRNA (BRDN0001144857)
Purpose: 3rd generation lentiviral gRNA plasmid targeting human ABCC1
Depositing lab: John Doench & David Root. Depositing organization: Broad Institute. Publication: Optimized sgRNA design to maximize activity and minimize off-target effects of CRISPR-Cas9. Doench JG, Fusi N, Sullender M, Hegde M, Vaimberg EW, Donovan KF, Smith I, Tothova Z, Wilen C, Orchard R, Virgin HW, Listgarten J, Root DE. Nat Biotechnol. 2016 Jan 18. doi: 10.1038/nbt.3437. PubMed 26780180.
Backbone
  Vector backbone: lentiGuide-Puro
  Backbone manufacturer: Zhang Lab (Addgene plasmid # 52963)
  Vector type: Mammalian Expression, Lentiviral, CRISPR
  Selectable markers: Puromycin
Growth in bacteria
  Bacterial resistance: Ampicillin, 100 μg/mL
  Growth temperature: 37°C
  Growth strain: DH5alpha
  Copy number: High Copy
Gene/Insert
  Gene/Insert name: ABCC1 (alt names: ABCC1; NM_004996.3)
  gRNA/shRNA sequence: TCTGCTTCGTCAGTGGCATG
  Species: H. sapiens (human)
  Entrez Gene: ABCC1 (a.k.a. ABC29, ABCC, DFNA77, GS-X, MRP, MRP1)
  Promoter: hU6
  Cloning method: Unknown
  Sequencing primers: 5′ U6-F; 3′ pS2-R
Terms and licenses: Academic/Nonprofit Terms; Industry Terms: Not Available to Industry
Depositor comments: The gRNA was designed to target the following Genbank reference sequence(s): NM_004996.3. Note that this plasmid does NOT contain Cas9. It should be used in conjunction with lentiCas9-Blast (Addgene #52962) or otherwise with cell lines already expressing Cas9. Browse the full kinome gRNA library at http://www.addgene.org/pooled-library/broadgpp-human-kinome/ or visit http://www.broadinstitute.org/rnai/public/ for detailed protocols and information.
How to cite: ABCC1 gRNA (BRDN0001144857) was a gift from John Doench & David Root (Addgene plasmid # 76858 ; http://n2t.net/addgene:76858 ; RRID:Addgene_76858)
