>Addgene plasmid #76858 | ABCC1 gRNA (BRDN0001144857) | depositor partial sequence | sequence record 144318 | Target Sequence
TCTGCTTCGTCAGTGGCATG
