>Addgene plasmid #76858 | ABCC1 gRNA (BRDN0001144857) | addgene partial sequence | sequence record 186643 | hU6-F
TAGAAAGTAATAATTTCTTGGGTAGTTTGCAGTTTTAAAATTATGTTTTAAAATGGACTATCATATGCTT
ACCGTAACTTGAAAGTATTTCGATTTCTTGGCTTTATATATCTTGTGGAAAGGACGAAACACCGTCTGCT
TCGTCAGTGGCATGGTTTTAGAGCTAGAAATAGCAAGTTAAAATAAGGCTAGTCCGTTATCAACTTGAAA
AAGTGGCACCGAGTCGGTGCTTTTTTAAGCTTGGCGTAACTAGATCTTGAGACAAATGGCAGTATTCATC
CACAATTTTAAAAGAAAAGGGGGGATTGGGGGGTACAGTGCAGGGGAAAGAATAGTAGACATAATAGCAA
CAGACATACAAACTAAAGAATTACAAAAACAAATTACAAAAATTCAAAATTTTCGGGTTTATTACAGGGA
CAGCAGAGATCCACTTTGGCGCCGGCTCGAGGGGGCCCGGGTGCAAAGATGGATAAAGTTTTAAACAGAG
AGGAATCTTTGCAGCTAATGGACCTTCTAGGTCTTGAAAGGAGTGGGAATTGGCTCCGGTGCCCGTCAGT
GGGCAGAGCG
